Addgene plasmid #193711: pRV-TdTom-MCS
Purpose: (Empty Backbone) Retroviral plasmid DNA for subcloning an oligonucleotide library encoding RNA barcodes
Depositing lab: Colin Akerman. Depositing organization: University of Oxford.
Backbone
  Vector backbone: New vector backbone generated from CAG-GFP (Addgene #16664)
  Backbone manufacturer: Fred Gage
  Backbone size (bp): 7426
  Modifications to backbone: We replaced GFP with TdTomato, using available AgeI/PmeI sites. We then inserted a multiple cloning site (MCS) downstream of TdTomato (after the stop codon and before the WPRE sequence) using annealed oligos.
  Vector type: Mammalian Expression, Retroviral
  Promoter: CAG
Growth in bacteria
  Bacterial resistance: Ampicillin, 100 μg/mL
  Growth temperature: 37°C
  Growth strain: NEB Stable
  Copy number: High Copy
Gene/Insert
  Cloning method: Restriction Enzyme
Terms and licenses: Academic/Nonprofit Terms; Industry Terms: Not Available to Industry
Depositor comments: This vector was derived from CAG-GFP (Addgene # 16664) - see author's map for more information. Expression is driven by the compound promoter CAG. This vector also contains the woodchuck hepatitis virus posttranscriptional element, which reportedly increases protein production by stabilizing the transcript.
How to cite: pRV-TdTom-MCS was a gift from Colin Akerman (Addgene plasmid # 193711 ; http://n2t.net/addgene:193711 ; RRID:Addgene_193711)
