[The description below was written by a language model from this plasmid's Addgene catalogue record and pLannotate feature annotations shown in this document.]
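Description:
pRV-TdTom-MCS is an empty-backbone gammaretroviral (Moloney murine leukemia virus-type) transfer plasmid built for mammalian expression and designed to receive an oligonucleotide library encoding RNA barcodes. It was derived from the retroviral vector CAG-GFP by swapping GFP for tdTomato through AgeI/PmeI sites and then adding a multiple cloning site made from annealed oligos. In bacteria it is maintained through a high-copy ColE1/pUC-type origin and selected with ampicillin via the β-lactamase gene. The catalogue lists a backbone size of 7,426 bp, whereas the sequenced record annotated here is 8,179 nt.

The viral genome is transcribed in packaging cells from a CMV enhancer/promoter fused to a truncated 5' LTR. This is followed by a packaging signal (Ψ) and a truncated gag fragment lacking its start codon, which typically extends the packaging region. Inside the provirus, the compound CAG promoter (CMV enhancer, chicken β-actin promoter and a chimeric β-actin/β-globin intron) drives tdTomato, a bright tandem-dimer orange-red fluorescent protein that marks transduced cells. The MCS lies after the tdTomato stop codon and before the WPRE, so inserted barcodes become part of the 3' untranslated region of the reporter mRNA and are expressed as RNA without altering the protein. The WPRE is included to raise expression by stabilising the transcript. The cassette ends with 3' LTR sequences, part of which is annotated as a U3-deleted, self-inactivating form; in that design, integrated expression depends on the internal CAG promoter.

The record supports its use as a cloning recipient for barcode libraries, yielding retroviral particles that deliver both a fluorescent label and a transcribed barcode to infected cells. It does not describe specific downstream applications.
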