Features (pLannotate 1.2.2; 18 found; start..end, strand, type, name):
     86..465     +  enhancer       CMV enhancer: human cytomegalovirus immediate early enhancer
    466..669     +  promoter       CMV promoter: human cytomegalovirus (CMV) immediate early promoter
    670..845     +  LTR            5' LTR (truncated): truncated long terminal repeat from Moloney murine sarcoma virus
    967..1241    +  misc_feature   MESV Ψ (fragment): packaging signal of murine embryonic stem cell virus
   1308..1724    +  CDS            gag (truncated): truncated Moloney murine leukemia virus (MMLV) gag gene lacking the start codon
   1738..2117    +  enhancer       CMV enhancer: human cytomegalovirus immediate early enhancer
   2119..2240    +  promoter       chicken β-actin promoter (fragment): No description available
   2234..2360    +  promoter       chicken β-actin promoter (fragment): No description available
   2361..3377    +  intron         chimeric intron: chimera between introns from chicken β-actin and rabbit β-globin
   3375..3431    +  CDS            HBB (fragment): HBB_LEPEU - Experimental evidence at protein level: Swiss-Prot protein existence level 1. Involved in oxygen transport from the lung to the various peripheral tissues. From Lepus europaeus (European hare).
   3467..4894    +  CDS            tdTomato: tdTomato is a basic (constitutively fluorescent) orange fluorescent protein published in 2004, derived from Discosoma sp.. It is reported to be a somewhat slowly-maturing tandem dimer with low acid sensitivity.
   4952..5540    +  misc_feature   WPRE: woodchuck hepatitis virus posttranscriptional regulatory element
   5613..5734    +  LTR            3' LTR (ΔU3) (fragment): self-inactivating 3' long terminal repeat (LTR) from Moloney murine leukemia virus
   5735..6204    +  LTR            LTR: long terminal repeat from Moloney murine leukemia virus
   6270..6322    -  CDS            lacI (fragment): lac repressor; lacI; The lac repressor binds to the lac operator to inhibit transcription in E. coli. This inhibition can be relieved by adding lactose or isopropyl-β-D-thiogalactopyranoside (IPTG).
   6505..7093    -  rep_origin     ori: high-copy-number ColE1/pMB1/pBR322/pUC origin of replication
   7253..8113    -  CDS            AmpR: β-lactamase; bla; confers resistance to ampicillin, carbenicillin, and related antibiotics
   8114..8130    -  promoter       AmpR promoter (fragment): bla
>Addgene plasmid #193711 | pRV-TdTom-MCS | addgene full sequence | sequence record 387442 | Addgene NGS Result
ATTGGCTATTGGCCATTGCATACGTTGTATCCATATCATAATATGTACATTTATATTGGCTCATGTCCAA
CATTACCGCCATGTTGACATTGATTATTGACTAGTTATTAATAGTAATCAATTACGGGGTCATTAGTTCA
TAGCCCATATATGGAGTTCCGCGTTACATAACTTACGGTAAATGGCCCGCCTGGCTGACCGCCCAACGAC
CCCCGCCCATTGACGTCAATAATGACGTATGTTCCCATAGTAACGCCAATAGGGACTTTCCATTGACGTC
AATGGGTGGAGTATTTACGGTAAACTGCCCACTTGGCAGTACATCAAGTGTATCATATGCCAAGTACGCC
CCCTATTGACGTCAATGACGGTAAATGGCCCGCCTGGCATTATGCCCAGTACATGACCTTATGGGACTTT
CCTACTTGGCAGTACATCTACGTATTAGTCATCGCTATTACCATGGTGATGCGGTTTTGGCAGTACATCA
ATGGGCGTGGATAGCGGTTTGACTCACGGGGATTTCCAAGTCTCCACCCCATTGACGTCAATGGGAGTTT
GTTTTGGCACCAAAATCAACGGGACTTTCCAAAATGTCGTAACAACTCCGCCCCATTGACGCAAATGGGC
GGTAGGCGTGTACGGTGGGAGGTCTATATAAGCAGAGCTCAATAAAAGAGCCCACAACCCCTCACTCGGG
GCGCCAGTCCTCCGATTGACTGAGTCGCCCGGGTACCCGTATTCCCAATAAAGCCTCTTGCTGTTTGCAT
CCGAATCGTGGTCTCGCTGTTCCTTGGGAGGGTCTCCTCTGAGTGATTGACTACCCACGACGGGGGTCTT
TCATTTGGGGGCTCGTCCGGGATTTGGAGACCCCTGCCCAGGGACCACCGACCCACCACCGGGAGGTAAG
CTGGCCAGCAACTTATCTGTGTCTGTCCGATTGTCTAGTGTCTATGTTTGATGTTATGCGCCTGCGTCTG
TACTAGTTAGCTAACTAGCTCTGTATCTGGCGGACCCGTGGTGGAACTGACGAGTTCTGAACACCCGGCC
GCAACCCTGGGAGACGTCCCAGGGACTTTGGGGGCCGTTTTTGTGGCCCGACCTGAGGAAGGGAGTCGAT
GTGGAATCCGACCCCGTCAGGATATGTGGTTCTGGTAGGAGACGAGAACCTAAAACAGTTCCCGCCTCCG
TCTGAATTTTTGCTTTCGGTTTGGAACCGAAGCCGCGCGTCTTGTCTGCTGCAGCGCTGCAGCATCGTTC
TGTGTTGTCTCTGTCTGACTGTGTTTCTGTATTTGTCTGAAAATTAGGGCCAGACTGTTACCACTCCCTT
AAGTTTGACCTTAGGTCACTGGAAAGATGTCGAGCGGATCGCTCACAACCAGTCGGTAGATGTCAAGAAG
AGACGTTGGGTTACCTTCTGCTCTGCAGAATGGCCAACCTTTAACGTCGGATGGCCGCGAGACGGCACCT
TTAACCGAGACCTCATCACCCAGGTTAAGATCAAGGTCTTTTCACCTGGCCCGCATGGACACCCAGACCA
GGTCCCCTACATCGTGACCTGGGAAGCCTTGGCTTTTGACCCCCCTCCCTGGGTCAAGCCCTTTGTACAC
CCTAAGCCTCCGCCTCCTCTTCCTCCATCCGCCCCGTCTCTCCCCCTTGAACCTCCTCGTTCGACCCCGC
CTCGATCCTCCCTTTATCCAGCCCTCACTCCTTCTCTAGGCGCCGGAATTCGATGTCGACATTGATTATT
GACTAGTTATTAATAGTAATCAATTACGGGGTCATTAGTTCATAGCCCATATATGGAGTTCCGCGTTACA
TAACTTACGGTAAATGGCCCGCCTGGCTGACCGCCCAACGACCCCCGCCCATTGACGTCAATAATGACGT
ATGTTCCCATAGTAACGCCAATAGGGACTTTCCATTGACGTCAATGGGTGGAGTATTTACGGTAAACTGC
CCACTTGGCAGTACATCAAGTGTATCATATGCCAAGTACGCCCCCTATTGACGTCAATGACGGTAAATGG
CCCGCCTGGCATTATGCCCAGTACATGACCTTATGGGACTTTCCTACTTGGCAGTACATCTACGTATTAG
TCATCGCTATTACCATGGTCGAGGTGAGCCCCACGTTCTGCTTCACTCTCCCCATCTCCCCCCCCTCCCC
ACCCCCAATTTTGTATTTATTTATTTTTTAATTATTTTGTGCAGCGATGGGGGCGGGGGGGGGGGGGGGG
GGCGGGGCGGGGCGGRGRGGKGCGGCGGCRGCCAATCAGAGCGGCGCGCTCCGAAAGTTTCCTTTTATGG
CGAGGCGGCGGCGGCGGCGGCCCTATAAAAAGCGAAGCGCGCGGCGGGCGGGAGTCGCTGCGCGCTGCCT
TCGCCCCGTGCCCCGCTCCGCCGCCGCCTCGCGCCGCCCGCCCCGGCTCTGACTGACCGCGTTACTCCCA
CAGGTGAGCGGGCGGGACGGCCCTTCTCCTCCGGGCTGTAATTAGCGCTTGGTTTAATGACGGCTTGTTT
CTTTTCTGTGGCTGCGTGAAAGCCTTGAGGGGCTCCGGGAGGGCCCTTTGTGCGGGGGGAGCGGCTCGGG
GGGTGCGTGCGTGTGTGTGTGCGTGGGGAGCGCCGCGTGCGGCTCCGCGCTGCCCGGCGGCTGTGAGCGC
TGCGGGCGCGGCGCGGGGCTTTGTGCGCTCCGCAGTGTGCGCGAGGGGAGCGCGGCCGGGGGCGGTGCCC
CGCGGTGCGGGGGGGGCTGCGAGGGGAACAAAGGCTGCGTGCGGGGTGTGTGCGTGGGGGGGTGAGCAGG
GGGTGTGGGCGCGTCGGTCGGGCTGCAACCCCCCCTGCACCCCCCTCCCCGAGTTGCTGAGCACGGCCCG
GCTTCGGGTGCGGGGCTCCGTACGGGGCGTGGCGCGGGGCTCGCCGTGCCGGGCGGGGGGTGGCGGCAGG
KGGGGGTGCCGGGCGGGGCGGGGCCGCCYCGGGCCGGGGGGGGCTCGGGGGRGGGGCGCGGCGGCCCCCG
GAGCGCCGGCGGCTGTCGAGGCGCGGCGAGCCGCAGCCATTGCCTTTTATGGTAATCGTGCGAGAGGGCG
CAGGGACTTCCTTTGTCCCAAATCTGTGCGGAGCCGAAATCTGGGAGGCGCCGCCGCACCCCCTCTAGCG
GGCGCGGGGCGAAGCGGTGCGGCGCCGGCAGGAAGGAAATGGGCGGGGAGGGCCTTCGTGCGTCGCCGCG
CCGCCGTCCCCTTCTCCCTCTCCAGCCTCGGGGCTGTCCGCGGGGGGACGGCTGCCTTCGGGGGGGACGG
GGCAGGGCGGGGTTCGGCTTCTGGCGTGTGACCGGCGGCTCTAGAGCCTCTGCTAACCATGTTCATGCCT
TCTTCTTTTTCCTACAGCTCCTGGGCAACGTGCTGGTTATTGTGCTGTCTCATCATTTTGGCAAAGAATT
CGCTAGCGGATCCGGCCGCCTCGGCCACCGGTCGTCATGGTGAGCAAGGGCGAGGAGGTCATCAAAGAGT
TCATGCGCTTCAAGGTGCGCATGGAGGGCTCCATGAACGGCCACGAGTTCGAGATCGAGGGCGAGGGCGA
GGGCCGCCCCTACGAGGGCACCCAGACCGCCAAGCTGAAGGTGACCAAGGGCGGCCCCCTGCCCTTCGCC
TGGGACATCCTGTCCCCCCAGTTCATGTACGGCTCCAAGGCGTACGTGAAGCACCCCGCCGACATCCCCG
ATTACAAGAAGCTGTCCTTCCCCGAGGGCTTCAAGTGGGAGCGCGTGATGAACTTCGAGGACGGCGGTCT
GGTGACCGTGACCCAGGACTCCTCCCTGCAGGACGGCACGCTGATCTACAAGGTGAAGATGCGCGGCACC
AACTTCCCCCCCGACGGCCCCGTAATGCAGAAGAAGACCATGGGCTGGGAGGCCTCCACCGAGCGCCTGT
ACCCCCGCGACGGCGTGCTGAAGGGCGAGATCCACCAGGCCCTGAAGCTGAAGGACGGCGGCCACTACCT
GGTGGAGTTCAAGACCATCTACATGGCCAAGAAGCCCGTGCAACTGCCCGGCTACTACTACGTGGACACC
AAGCTGGACATCACCTCCCACAACGAGGACTACACCATCGTGGAACAGTACGAGCGCTCCGAGGGCCGCC
ACCACCTGTTCCTGGGGCATGGCACCGGCAGCACCGGCAGCGGCAGCTCCGGCACCGCCTCCTCCGAGGA
CAACAACATGGCCGTCATCAAAGAGTTCATGCGCTTCAAGGTGCGCATGGAGGGCTCCATGAACGGCCAC
GAGTTCGAGATCGAGGGCGAGGGCGAGGGCCGCCCCTACGAGGGCACCCAGACCGCCAAGCTGAAGGTGA
CCAAGGGCGGCCCCCTGCCCTTCGCCTGGGACATCCTGTCCCCCCAGTTCATGTACGGCTCCAAGGCGTA
CGTGAAGCACCCCGCCGACATCCCCGATTACAAGAAGCTGTCCTTCCCCGAGGGCTTCAAGTGGGAGCGC
GTGATGAACTTCGAGGACGGCGGTCTGGTGACCGTGACCCAGGACTCCTCCCTGCAGGACGGCACGCTGA
TCTACAAGGTGAAGATGCGCGGCACCAACTTCCCCCCCGACGGCCCCGTAATGCAGAAGAAGACCATGGG
CTGGGAGGCCTCCACCGAGCGCCTGTACCCCCGCGACGGCGTGCTGAAGGGCGAGATCCACCAGGCCCTG
AAGCTGAAGGACGGCGGCCACTACCTGGTGGAGTTCAAGACCATCTACATGGCCAAGAAGCCCGTGCAAC
TGCCCGGCTACTACTACGTGGACACCAAGCTGGACATCACCTCCCACAACGAGGACTACACCATCGTGGA
ACAGTACGAGCGCTCCGAGGGCCGCCACCACCTGTTCCTGTACGGCATGGACGAGCTGTACAAGTAAGTC
TCGTTTCCTAGGAAGCTTACGCGTGCGGCCGCTTAATTAAGCATGCAAACCAATCAACCTCTGGATTACA
AAATTTGTGAAAGATTGACTGGTATTCTTAACTATGTTGCTCCTTTTACGCTATGTGGATACGCTGCTTT
AATGCCTTTGTATCATGCTATTGCTTCCCGTATGGCTTTCATTTTCTCCTCCTTGTATAAATCCTGGTTG
CTGTCTCTTTATGAGGAGTTGTGGCCCGTTGTCAGGCAACGTGGCGTGGTGTGCACTGTGTTTGCTGACG
CAACCCCCACTGGTTGGGGCATTGCCACCACCTGTCAGCTCCTTTCCGGGACTTTCGCTTTCCCCCTCCC
TATTGCCACGGCGGAACTCATCGCCGCCTGCCTTGCCCGCTGCTGGACAGGGGCTCGGCTGTTGGGCACT
GACAATTCCGTGGTGTTGTCGGGGAAGCTGACGTCCTTTCCATGGCTGCTCGCCTGTGTTGCCACCTGGA
TTCTGCGCGGGACGTCCTTCTGCTACGTCCCTTCGGCCCTCAATCCAGCGGACCTTCCTTCCCGCGGCCT
GCTGCCGGCTCTGCGGCCTCTTCCGCGTCTTCGCCTTCGCCCTCAGACGAGTCGGATCTCCCTTTGGGCC
GCCTCCCCGCCTGGAATTCGAGCTCGAGCTTGTTAACATCGATAAAATAAAAGATTTTATTTAGTCTCCA
GAAAAAGGGGGGAATGAAAGACCCCACCTGTAGGTTTGGCAAGCTAGCTTAAGTAACGCCATTTTGCAAG
GCATGGAAAAATACATAACTGAGAATAGAGAAGTTCAGATCAAGGTCAGGAACAGATGGAACAGCTGAAT
ATGGGCCAAACAGGATATCTGTGGTAAGCAGTTCCTGCCCCGGCTCAGGGCCAAGAACAGATGGAACAGC
TGAATATGGGCCAAACAGGATATCTGTGGTAAGCAGTTCCTGCCCCGGCTCAGGGCCAAGAACAGATGGT
CCCCAGATGCGGTCCAGCCCTCAGCAGTTTCTAGAGAACCATCAGATGTTTCCAGGGTGCCCCAAGGACC
TGAAATGACCCTGTGCCTTATTTGAACTAACCAATCAGTTCGCTTCTCGCTTCTGTTCGCGCGCTTCTGC
TCCCCGAGCTCAATAAAAGAGCCCACAACCCCTCACTCGGGGCGCCAGTCCTCCGATTGACTGAGTCGCC
CGGGTACCCGTGTATCCAATAAACCCTCTTGCAGTTGCATCCGACTTGTGGTCTCGCTGTTCCTTGGGAG
GGTCTCCTCTGAGTGATTGACTACCCGTCAGCGGGGGTCTTTCACATGCAGCATGTATCAAAATTAATTT
GGTTTTTTTTCTTAAGTATTTACATTAAATGGCCATAGTTGCATTAATGAATCGGCCAACGCGCGGGGAG
AGGCGGTTTGCGTATTGGGCGCTCTTCCGCTTCCTCGCTCACTGACTCGCTGCGCTCGGTCGTTCGGCTG
CGGCGAGCGGTATCAGCTCACTCAAAGGCGGTAATACGGTTATCCACAGAATCAGGGGATAACGCAGGAA
AGAACATGTGAGCAAAAGGCCAGCAAAAGGCCAGGAACCGTAAAAAGGCCGCGTTGCTGGCGTTTTTCCA
TAGGCTCCGCCCCCCTGACGAGCATCACAAAAATCGACGCTCAAGTCAGAGGTGGCGAAACCCGACAGGA
CTATAAAGATACCAGGCGTTTCCCCCTGGAAGCTCCCTCGTGCGCTCTCCTGTTCCGACCCTGCCGCTTA
CCGGATACCTGTCCGCCTTTCTCCCTTCGGGAAGCGTGGCGCTTTCTCATAGCTCACGCTGTAGGTATCT
CAGTTCGGTGTAGGTCGTTCGCTCCAAGCTGGGCTGTGTGCACGAACCCCCCGTTCAGCCCGACCGCTGC
GCCTTATCCGGTAACTATCGTCTTGAGTCCAACCCGGTAAGACACGACTTATCGCCACTGGCAGCAGCCA
CTGGTAACAGGATTAGCAGAGCGAGGTATGTAGGCGGTGCTACAGAGTTCTTGAAGTGGTGGCCTAACTA
CGGCTACACTAGAAGAACAGTATTTGGTATCTGCGCTCTGCTGAAGCCAGTTACCTTCGGAAAAAGAGTT
GGTAGCTCTTGATCCGGCAAACAAACCACCGCTGGTAGCGGTGGTTTTTTTGTTTGCAAGCAGCAGATTA
CGCGCAGAAAAAAAGGATCTCAAGAAGATCCTTTGATCTTTTCTACGGGGTCTGACGCTCAGTGGAACGA
AAACTCACGTTAAGGGATTTTGGTCATGAGATTATCAAAAAGGATCTTCACCTAGATCCTTTTGCGGCCG
CAAATCAATCTAAAGTATATATGAGTAAACTTGGTCTGACAGTTACCAATGCTTAATCAGTGAGGCACCT
ATCTCAGCGATCTGTCTATTTCGTTCATCCATAGTTGCCTGACTCCCCGTCGTGTAGATAACTACGATAC
GGGAGGGCTTACCATCTGGCCCCAGTGCTGCAATGATACCGCGAGACCCACGCTCACCGGCTCCAGATTT
ATCAGCAATAAACCAGCCAGCCGGAAGGGCCGAGCGCAGAAGTGGTCCTGCAACTTTATCCGCCTCCATC
CAGTCTATTAATTGTTGCCGGGAAGCTAGAGTAAGTAGTTCGCCAGTTAATAGTTTGCGCAACGTTGTTG
CCATTGCTACAGGCATCGTGGTGTCACGCTCGTCGTTTGGTATGGCTTCATTCAGCTCCGGTTCCCAACG
ATCAAGGCGAGTTACATGATCCCCCATGTTGTGCAAAAAAGCGGTTAGCTCCTTCGGTCCTCCGATCGTT
GTCAGAAGTAAGTTGGCCGCAGTGTTATCACTCATGGTTATGGCAGCACTGCATAATTCTCTTACTGTCA
TGCCATCCGTAAGATGCTTTTCTGTGACTGGTGAGTACTCAACCAAGTCATTCTGAGAATAGTGTATGCG
GCGACCGAGTTGCTCTTGCCCGGCGTCAATACGGGATAATACCGCGCCACATAGCAGAACTTTAAAAGTG
CTCATCATTGGAAAACGTTCTTCGGGGCGAAAACTCTCAAGGATCTTACCGCTGTTGAGATCCAGTTCGA
TGTAACCCACTCGTGCACCCAACTGATCTTCAGCATCTTTTACTTTCACCAGCGTTTCTGGGTGAGCAAA
AACAGGAAGGCAAAATGCCGCAAAAAAGGGAATAAGGGCGACACGGAAATGTTGAATACTCATACTCTTC
CTTTTTCAATGATCCGGCCATTAGCCATATTATTCATTGGTTATATAGCATAAATCAAT
